>Addgene plasmid #130170 | pRDAX-487 GFP[1] L6 Stuffer/Intein3 L7 GFP[2] IRES mCherry GFP(1-9) | addgene full sequence | sequence record 271327 | Addgene NGS Result
CTTTCTGCTATGGAGGTCAGGTATGATTTAAATGGTCAGTATTGAGCGATATCTAGAGAATTCGTATAGG
TCTTGTATTCAGTCTCGCACTTTAGACATGGTCTTCTGCTGCCCGTGGTCCTCTATTCGTCGGATGTTCT
GTCGATTCTTCCTGTCTATCTGGACTGGATCTGATATCATCGTCGACATTGATTATTGACTAGTTATTAA
TAGTAATCAATTACGGGGTCATTAGTTCATAGCCCATATATGGAGTTCCGCGTTACATAACTTACGGTAA
ATGGCCCGCCTGGCTGACCGCCCAACGACCCCCGCCCATTGACGTCAATAATGACGTATGTTCCCATAGT
AACGCCAATAGGGACTTTCCATTGACGTCAATGGGTGGAGTATTTACGGTAAACTGCCCACTTGGCAGTA
CATCAAGTGTATCATATGCCAAGTACGCCCCCTATTGACGTCAATGACGGTAAATGGCCCGCCTGGCATT
ATGCCCAGTACATGACCTTATGGGACTTTCCTACTTGGCAGTACATCTACGTATTAGTCATCGCTATTAC
CATGGTCGAGGTGAGCCCCACGTTCTGCTTCACTCTCCCCATCTCCCCCCCCTCCCCACCCCCAATTTTG
TATTTATTTATTTTTTAATTATTTTGTGCAGCGATGGGGGCGGGGGGGGGGGGGGCGCGCGCCAGGCGGG
GCGGGGCGGGGCGAGGGGCGGGGCGGGGCGAGGCGGAGAGGTGCGGCGGCAGCCAATCAGAGCGGCGCGC
TCCGAAAGTTTCCTTTTATGGCGAGGCGGCGGCGGCGGCGGCCCTATAAAAAGCGAAGCGCGCGGCGGGC
GGGAGTCGCTGCGTTGGGACTTAGCCTTTAGTGAACCGTCAGAATTAATTCAGATCGATCTACAGCGCCA
CCATGGATCTGCCTGATGACCACTACCTGAGCACACAGACCATCCTCTCCAAGGACCTTAACAGCGGTGG
TAGTGGAGGCGACCAACTGACAGAAGAGCAGATTGCAGAGTTCAAAGAAGCCTTCTCATTATTCGACAAG
GATGGGGACGGCACCATCACCACAAAGGAACTTGGCACCGTTATGAGGTCGCTTGGACAAAACCCAACGG
AAGCAGAATTGCAGGATATGATCAATGAAGTCGATGCTGATGGCAATGGAACGATTTACTTTCCTGAACT
TCTTACTATGCTGGCTAGAAAAATGAAGGACACAGACAGCGAAGAGGAAATCCGAGAAGCATTCCGTGTT
TTTGACAAGGATGGGAACGGCTACATCAGCGCTGCTGAATTACGTCACGTCATGACAAACCTCGGGGAGA
AGTTAACAGATGAAGAAGTTGATGAAATGATAAGGGAAGCAGATATCGATGGTGATGGCCAAGTAAACTA
TGAAGAGTTTGTACAAATGATGACAGCAAAGGGGGGGAAGAGGCGCTGGCAGAAAACAGGCCATGCTGTC
CGAATAATAGGAAGACTGAAGAAGATCTCCAGCTCCGGGGCACTGGCGTCGGGAGGCAGCGGTGGTGAAA
AGAGGGACCACATGGTGCTGCTCGAGTACGTCACAGCAGCTGGCATCACCGATGCCAGCTAATGCTTAGA
TAAGTGAGAATTCAGATCCGCCCCTCTCCCTCCCCCCCCCCTAACGTTACTGGCCGAAGCCGCTTGGAAT
AAGGCCGGTGTGCGTTTGTCTATATGTTATTTTCCACCATATTGCCGTCTTTTGGCAATGTGAGGGCCCG
GAAACCTGGCCCTGTCTTCTTGACGAGCATTCCTAGGGGTCTTTCCCCTCTCGCCAAAGGAATGCAAGGT
CTGTTGAATGTCGTGAAGGAAGCAGTTCCTCTGGTAGCTTCTTGAAGACAAACAACGTCTGTAGCGACCC
TTTGCAGGCAGCGGAACCCCCCACCTGGCGACAGGTGCCTCTGCGGCCAAAAGCCACGTGTATAAGATAC
ACCTGCAAAGGCGGCACAACCCCAGTGCCACGTTGTGAGTTGGATAGTTGTGGAAAGAGTCAAATGGCTC
TCCTCAAGCGTATTCAACAAGGGGCTGAAGGATGCCCAGAAGGTACCCCATTGTATGGGATCTGATCTGG
GGCCTCGGTACACATGCTTTACATGTGTTTAGTCGAGGTTAAAAAAACGTCTAGGCCCCCCGAACCACGG
GGACGTGGTTTTCCTTTGAAAAACACGATGATAATATGGCCACAACCATGGGTGCAGTGAGCAAGGGCGA
GGAGGATAACATGGCCATCATCAAGGAGTTCATGCGCTTCAAGGTGCACATGGAGGGCTCCGTGAACGGC
CACGAGTTCGAGATCGAGGGCGAGGGCGAGGGCCGCCCCTACGAGGGCACCCAGACCGCCAAGCTGAAGG
TGACCAAGGGTGGCCCCCTGCCCTTCGCCTGGGACATCCTGTCCCCTCAGTTCATGTACGGCTCCAAGGC
CTACGTGAAGCACCCCGCCGACATCCCCGACTACTTGAAGCTGTCCTTCCCCGAGGGCTTCAAGTGGGAG
CGCGTGATGAACTTCGAGGACGGCGGCGTGGTGACCGTGACCCAGGACTCCTCCCTGCAGGACGGCGAGT
TCATCTACAAGGTGAAGCTGCGCGGCACCAACTTCCCCTCCGACGGCCCCGTAATGCAGAAGAAGACCAT
GGGCTGGGAGGCCTCCTCCGAGCGGATGTACCCCGAGGACGGCGCCCTGAAGGGCGAGATCAAGCAGAGG
CTGAAGCTGAAGGACGGCGGCCACTACGACGCTGAGGTCAAGACCACCTACAAGGCCAAGAAGCCCGTGC
AGCTGCCCGGCGCCTACAACGTCAACATCAAGTTGGACATCACCTCCCACAACGAGGACTACACCATCGT
GGAACAGTACGAACGCGCCGAGGGCCGCCACTCCACCGGCGGCATGGACGAGCTGTACAAGAGCGGCGCT
ACTAACTTCAGCCTGCTGAAGCAGGCTGGCGACGTGGAGGAGAACCCTGGACCTTCTGGAAGAAAAGGCG
AAGAGCTGTTTACAGGGGTTGTGCCTATCCTCATTGAGCTCGATGGAGATGTCAACGGCCACAAGTTCTT
TGTGAGAGGGGAAGGAGAAGGTGACGCTACTATCGGCAAACTGTCTCTGAAGTTCATTTGCACTACCGGG
AAGTTGCCCGTACCATGGCCAACACTGGTAACTACGCTGACATATGGAGTCCAGTGTTTCAGCCGTTATC
CGGATCACATGAAGAGGCATGACTTCTTTAAATCCGCAATGCCTGAGGGATATGTCCAAGAGAGGACCAT
CTACTTTAAGGACGACGGTACCTACAAAACCCGAGCTGAAGTGAAGTTTGAGGGTGACACTCTGGTGAAT
CGGATTGAGCTCAAAGGCATCGACTTCAAGGAGGATGGCAACATCTTGGGCCATAAGCTGGAGTACAACT
TCAACAGTCACAAGGTGTACATCACAGCCGACAAACAGAACAATGGGATTAAGGCCAACTTCACCATACG
CCACAATGTGGAAGATGGCTCAGTCCAACTTGCGGACCATTACCAGCAGAATACGCCTATAGGGGATGGA
CCCGTTCTTCTGCCCTAGGTTGCCTTGAGCATCTGACTTCTGGCTAAATTGATGATCTATTAAACAATAA
AGATGTCCACATGGAAGTTTTTTCCTGTCATACTTTGTTAAGAAGGGTGAGAACAGAGTACCTACATTTT
GAATGGAAGGATTGGAGCTACGGGGGTGGGGGTGGGGTGGGATTAGATAAATGCCTGCTCTTTACTGAAG
GCTCTTTACTATTGCTTTATGATAATGTTTCATAGTTGGATCGAACACATATTGATCCTCGTCACAACCA
CACCAGCACACCTCAAATCCCACACCACTCCCACAATTACCATTCACTCAACAAACTCACACATCCCACG
ATAACGAATTCAAGCTTGATATCATTCAGGACGAGCCTCAGACTCCAGCGTAACTGGACTGCAATCAACT
CACTGGCTCACCTTCACGGGTGGGCCTTTCTTCGGTAGAAAATCAAAGGATCTTCTTGAGATCCTTTTTT
TCTGCGCGTAATCTGCTGCTTGCAAACAAAAAAACCACCGCTACCAGCGGTGGTTTGTTTGCCGGATCAA
GAGCTACCAACTCTTTTTCCGAGGTAACTGGCTTCAGCAGAGCGCAGATACCAAATACTGTTCTTCTAGT
GTAGCCGTAGTTAGGCCACCACTTCAAGAACTCTGTAGCACCGCCTACATACCTCGCTCTGCTAATCCTG
TTACCAGTGGCTGCTGCCAGTGGCGATAAGTCGTGTCTTACCGGGTTGGACTCAAGACGATAGTTACCGG
ATAAGGCGCAGCGGTCGGGCTGAACGGGGGGTTCGTGCACACAGCCCAGCTTGGAGCGAACGACCTACAC
CGAACTGAGATACCTACAGCGTGAGCTATGAGAAAGCGCCACGCTTCCCGAAGGGAGAAAGGCGGACAGG
TATCCGGTAAGCGGCAGGGTCGGAACAGGAGAGCGCACGAGGGAGCTTCCAGGGGGAAACGCCTGGTATC
TTTATAGTCCTGTCGGGTTTCGCCACCTCTGACTTGAGCATCGATTTTTGTGATGCTCGTCAGGGGGGCG
GAGCCTATGGAAAAACGCCAGCAACGCAGAAAGGCCCACCCGAAGGTGAGCCAGGTGATTACATTTGGGC
CCTCATTACCAATGCTTAATCAGTGAGGCACCTATCTCAGCGATCTGTCTATTTCGTTCATCCATAGTTG
CCTGACTCCCCGTCGTGTAGATAACTACGATGCGGGAGGGCTTACCATCTGGCCCCAGTGCTGCAATGAT
ACCGCGAGAACCACGCTCACCGGCTCCAGATTTATCAGCAATAAACCAGCCAGCCGGGAGGGCCGAGCGC
AGAAGTGATCCTGCAACTTTATCCGCCTCCATCCAGTCTATTAATTGTTGCCGGGAAGCTAGAGTAAGTA
GTTCGCCAGTTAATAGTTTGCGCAACGTTGTTGCCATTGCTACAGGCATCGTGGTGTCACGCTCGTCGTT
TGGTATGGCTTCATTCAGCTCCGGTTCCCAACGATCAAGGCGAGTTACATGATCCCCCATGTTGTGCAAA
AAAGCGGTTAGCTCCTTCGGTCCTCCGATCGTTGCCAGAAGTAAGTTGGCCGCAGTGTTATCACTCATGG
TTATGGCAGCACTGCATAATTCTCTTACTGTCATGCCATCCGTGAGATGCTTTTCTGTGACTGGTGAGTA
CTCAACCAAGTCATTCTGAGAATAGTGTATGCGGCGACCGAGTTGCTCTTGCCCGGCGTCAATACGGGAT
AATACCGCGCCACATAGCAGAACTTTAAAAGTGCTCATCATTGGAAAACGTTCTTCGGGGCGTAAACTCT
CAAGGATCTTACCGCTGTTGAGATCCAGTTCGATGTAACCCACTCGTGCACCCAACTGATCTTCAGCATC
TTTTACTTTCACCAGCGTTTCTGGGTGAGCAAAAACAGGAAGGCAAAATGCCGCAAAAAAGGGAATAAGG
GCGACACGGAAATGTTGAATACTCATTTTAGCTTCCTTAGCTCCTGAAAATCTCGATAACTCAAAAAATA
CGCCCGGTAGTGATCTTATTTCATTATGGTGAAAGTTGGAACCTCTTACGTGCCGATCAAGTCAAAAGCC
TCCGGTCGGAGGCTTTTGA
Features (pLannotate 1.2.2; 16 found; start..end, strand, type, name):
    185..564     +  enhancer       CMV enhancer: human cytomegalovirus immediate early enhancer
    566..841     +  promoter       chicken β-actin promoter: No description available
    867..883     +  promoter       tight TRE promoter (fragment): Tet-responsive promoter PTight, consisting of seven tet operator sequences followed by the minimal CMV promoter
    919..972     +  CDS            (3-F)Tyr-EGFP (fragment): (3-F)Tyr-EGFP is a basic (constitutively fluorescent) green fluorescent protein published in 2004, derived from Aequorea victoria.
    991..1341    +  CDS            CALMA_ARBPU (fragment): Experimental evidence at protein level: Swiss-Prot protein existence level 1. Calmodulin mediates the control of a large number of enzymes, ion channels and other proteins by Ca(2+). Among the enzymes to be stimulated by the calmodulin-Ca(2+) complex are a number of protein kinases and phosphatases. From Arbacia punctulata (Punctuate sea urchin).
   1516..1590    +  CDS            SPOON (fragment): SPOON is a photoswitchable green/yellow fluorescent protein published in 2018, derived from Aequorea victoria. It has high acid sensitivity.
   1631..2217    +  misc_feature   IRES2: internal ribosome entry site (IRES) of the encephalomyocarditis virus (EMCV)
   2227..2931    +  CDS            mCherry: mCherry is a basic (constitutively fluorescent) red fluorescent protein published in 2004, derived from Discosoma sp.. It is reported to be a very rapidly-maturing monomer with low acid sensitivity.
   3004..3585    +  CDS            Trp-less GFP (fragment): Trp-less GFP is a fluorescent protein published in 2012, derived from Aequorea victoria.
   3616..3821    +  polyA_signal   PGK poly(A) signal (fragment): mouse phosphoglycerate kinase 1 polyadenylation signal
   3995..4024    +  terminator     T3Te terminator: phage T3 early transcription terminator
   4046..4633    +  rep_origin     ori: high-copy-number ColE1/pMB1/pBR322/pUC origin of replication
   4645..4672    -  terminator     T7Te terminator: phage T7 early transcription terminator
   4696..5556    -  CDS            AmpR: β-lactamase; bla; confers resistance to ampicillin, carbenicillin, and related antibiotics
   5557..5659    -  promoter       cat promoter: promoter of the E. coli cat gene encoding chloramphenicol acetyltransferase
   5660..2       -  terminator     tonB terminator (across the origin): bidirectional E. coli tonB-P14 transcription terminator
