[The description below was written by a language model from this plasmid's Addgene catalogue record and pLannotate feature annotations shown in this document.]
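Description:
pRDAX-487 GFP[1] L6 Stuffer/Intein3 L7 GFP[2] IRES mCherry GFP(1-9) is a custom-built, 5,689 nt mammalian expression plasmid designed as a protein–protein interaction assay vector based on bimolecular or trimolecular fluorescence complementation (BiFC/TriFC). It is maintained in E. coli at high copy through a ColE1/pUC-type origin. Selection is with ampicillin, using a β-lactamase gene annotated as driven by the cat promoter. The bacterial module is insulated by T3Te, T7Te and tonB transcription terminators.

The mammalian cassette is driven by a CMV enhancer joined to a chicken β-actin promoter (a CAG-type arrangement). A very short match to a Tet-responsive promoter lies just downstream, and it probably reflects shared minimal promoter or leader sequence rather than a functional TRE. The first open reading frame contains two very short GFP-derived fragments, consistent with the GFP[1] and GFP[2] elements in the name. In a tripartite split-GFP system such elements would be the small β-strand tags. Between them sits a linker-flanked region (L6 and L7) that the name calls a stuffer/intein segment. The annotation tool finds calmodulin-like sequence in this interval, but the record does not explain its role. The stuffer is presumably a placeholder to be exchanged for candidate interaction partners, although the cloning sites are not recorded.

An EMCV IRES then allows translation of mCherry from the same transcript, followed by a large GFP fragment matching the GFP(1-9) detector. How mCherry and GFP(1-9) are joined or separated is not annotated. A PGK polyadenylation signal ends the unit. In use, green fluorescence would be expected when the small tags are brought together and complement GFP(1-9), while mCherry can mark transfected cells and serve for normalisation. The catalogue lists the insert species as mouse, whereas the annotated GFP fragments derive from Aequorea victoria.
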