Addgene plasmid #130170: pRDAX-487 GFP[1] L6 Stuffer/Intein3 L7 GFP[2] IRES mCherry GFP(1-9)
Purpose: PPI (BiFC/TriFC) assay vector
Depositing lab: Gary Lewin. Depositing organization: Max-Delbrueck-Centrum fuer Molekulare Medizin (MDC).
Backbone
  Vector backbone: custom built
  Vector type: Mammalian Expression
Growth in bacteria
  Bacterial resistance: Ampicillin, 100 μg/mL
  Growth temperature: 37°C
  Growth strain: DH5alpha
  Copy number: High Copy
Gene/Insert
  Gene/Insert name: GFP
  Species: M. musculus (mouse)
  Cloning method: Restriction Enzyme; 5′ cloning site unknown (unknown if destroyed); 3′ cloning site unknown (unknown if destroyed)
Terms and licenses: Academic/Nonprofit Terms; Industry Terms: Not Available to Industry
How to cite: pRDAX-487 GFP[1] L6 Stuffer/Intein3 L7 GFP[2] IRES mCherry GFP(1-9) was a gift from Gary Lewin (Addgene plasmid # 130170 ; http://n2t.net/addgene:130170 ; RRID:Addgene_130170)
